Addgene plasmid #86334: PX458_GATAD2A_2
Purpose: Encodes gRNA for 3' target of human GATAD2A
Depositing lab: Eric Mendenhall & Richard M. Myers. Depositing organization: University of Alabama in Huntsville. Publication: CETCh-seq: CRISPR epitope tagging ChIP-seq of DNA-binding proteins. Savic D, Partridge EC, Newberry KM, Smith SB, Meadows SK, Roberts BS, Mackiewicz M, Mendenhall EM, Myers RM. Genome Res. 2015 Sep 9. 10.1101/gr.193540.115 PubMed 26355004.
Backbone
  Vector backbone: PX458
  Vector type: CRISPR
Growth in bacteria
  Bacterial resistance: Ampicillin, 100 μg/mL
  Growth temperature: 37°C
  Growth strain: DH5alpha
  Copy number: High Copy
Gene/Insert
  Gene/Insert name: gRNA against GATAD2A
  gRNA/shRNA sequence: GAGGGAGCCCGTCTTCCACG
  Species: H. sapiens (human)
  Entrez Gene: GATAD2A (a.k.a. p66alpha)
  Cloning method: Gibson Cloning
  Sequencing primers: 5′ pBR322ori-F
Terms and licenses: Academic/Nonprofit Terms; Industry Terms: Not Available to Industry
Depositor comments: Note: This plasmid is part of the Mendenhall and Meyers CRISPR-based Tagging system to add a tag (currently using FLAG) to endogenous proteins. Please see https://www.addgene.org/crispr/tagging/ for more details.
How to cite: PX458_GATAD2A_2 was a gift from Eric Mendenhall & Richard M. Myers (Addgene plasmid # 86334 ; http://n2t.net/addgene:86334 ; RRID:Addgene_86334)
