[The description below was written by a language model from this plasmid's Addgene catalogue record and pLannotate feature annotations shown in this document.]
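Description:
PX458_GATAD2A_2 is a mammalian CRISPR/Cas9 expression plasmid built on the PX458 backbone, carrying a single guide RNA directed against the 3' end of the human GATAD2A gene (also known as p66alpha). It is propagated in E. coli as a high-copy plasmid through a ColE1/pUC-type origin and selected with ampicillin via the β-lactamase gene. An M13 phage origin is also annotated, along with a single AAV2 inverted terminal repeat and small fragments of pBR322 bom and rop sequences that appear to be backbone remnants rather than functional elements.

Two expression units are present. A human U6 RNA polymerase III promoter drives the GATAD2A-specific spacer, which was inserted by Gibson cloning and is fused to the Streptococcus pyogenes guide RNA scaffold; a second, partial scaffold fragment is annotated just downstream. A hybrid promoter made of the CMV enhancer, the chicken β-actin promoter and a hybrid intron drives S. pyogenes Cas9. The annotation tool splits Cas9 into N- and C-terminal portions, but these are contiguous and so represent one full-length coding sequence. It is followed by a nucleoplasmin nuclear localization signal, then EGFP, and ends at a bovine growth hormone polyadenylation signal. The element linking Cas9 to EGFP is not annotated in the feature table. EGFP allows transfected cells to be identified or sorted.

According to the depositor, the plasmid is part of a CRISPR-based tagging system for adding an epitope tag (currently FLAG) to endogenous proteins. Cutting near the 3' end of GATAD2A is consistent with tag insertion at that position, supporting ChIP-seq of the tagged DNA-binding protein. The record does not describe a donor template, and none is annotated in this plasmid.
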