Features (pLannotate 1.2.2; 19 found; start..end, strand, type, name):
     17..257     +  promoter       U6 promoter: RNA polymerase III promoter for human U6 snRNA
    286..361     +  misc_RNA       gRNA scaffold: guide RNA scaffold for the Streptococcus pyogenes CRISPR/Cas9 system
    368..411     +  misc_RNA       gRNA scaffold (fragment): guide RNA scaffold for the Streptococcus pyogenes CRISPR/Cas9 system
    458..743     +  enhancer       CMV enhancer: human cytomegalovirus immediate early enhancer; contains an 18-bp deletion relative to the standard CMV enhancer
    745..1022    +  promoter       chicken β-actin promoter: No description available
   1023..1251    +  intron         hybrid intron: hybrid between chicken β-actin (CBA) and minute virus of mice (MMV) introns (Gray et al., 2011)
   1389..2990    +  CDS            Cas9(N): N-terminal portion of Streptococcus pyogenes Cas9 (Zetsche et al., 2015)
   2991..5489    +  CDS            Cas9(C): C-terminal portion of Streptococcus pyogenes Cas9 (Zetsche et al., 2015)
   5490..5537    +  CDS            nucleoplasmin NLS: bipartite nuclear localization signal from nucleoplasmin
   5607..6320    +  CDS            EGFP: EGFP is a basic (constitutively fluorescent) green fluorescent protein published in 1996, derived from Aequorea victoria. It is reported to be a rapidly-maturing weak dimer with moderate acid sensitivity.
   6354..6465    +  polyA_signal   bGH poly(A) signal: bovine growth hormone polyadenylation signal
   6570..6710    +  repeat_region  AAV2 ITR: inverted terminal repeat of adeno-associated virus serotype 2 inverted
   6715..6766    -  misc_feature   bom (fragment): basis of mobility region from pBR322
   6785..7165    +  rep_origin     M13 ori (sequence partly withheld): M13 bacteriophage origin of replication; arrow indicates direction of (+) strand synthesis
   7241..7290    -  misc_feature   bom (fragment): basis of mobility region from pBR322
   7392..7427    -  CDS            rop (fragment): Rop protein, which maintains plasmids at low copy number; rop
   7522..7626    +  promoter       AmpR promoter: bla
   7627..8487    +  CDS            AmpR: β-lactamase; bla; confers resistance to ampicillin, carbenicillin, and related antibiotics
   8658..9246    +  rep_origin     ori: high-copy-number ColE1/pMB1/pBR322/pUC origin of replication
>Addgene plasmid #86334 | PX458_GATAD2A_2 | depositor full sequence | sequence record 168215 | Full Sequence
TTTTGCTCACATGTNNGAGGGCCTATTTCCCATGATTCCTTCATATTTGCATATACGATACAAGGCTGTT
AGAGAGATAATTGGAATTAATTTGACTGTAAACACAAAGATATTAGTACAAAATACGTGACGTAGAAAGT
AATAATTTCTTGGGTAGTTTGCAGTTTTAAAATTATGTTTTAAAATGGACTATCATATGCTTACCGTAAC
TTGAAAGTATTTCGATTTCTTGGCTTTATATATCTTGTGGAAAGGACGAAACACCGAGGGAGCCCGTCTT
CCACGGTTTTAGAGCTAGAAATAGCAAGTTAAAATAAGGCTAGTCCGTTATCAACTTGAAAAAGTGGCAC
CGAGTCGGTGCTTTTTTGTTTTAGAGCTAGAAATAGCAAGTTAAAATAAGGCTAGTCCGTTTTTAGCGCG
TGCGCCAATTCTGCAGACAAATGGCTCTAGAGGTACCCGTTACATAACTTACGGTAAATGGCCCGCCTGG
CTGACCGCCCAACGACCCCCGCCCATTGACGTCAATAGTAACGCCAATAGGGACTTTCCATTGACGTCAA
TGGGTGGAGTATTTACGGTAAACTGCCCACTTGGCAGTACATCAAGTGTATCATATGCCAAGTACGCCCC
CTATTGACGTCAATGACGGTAAATGGCCCGCCTGGCATTGTGCCCAGTACATGACCTTATGGGACTTTCC
TACTTGGCAGTACATCTACGTATTAGTCATCGCTATTACCATGGTCGAGGTGAGCCCCACGTTCTGCTTC
ACTCTCCCCATCTCCCCCCCCTCCCCACCCCCAATTTTGTATTTATTTATTTTTTAATTATTTTGTGCAG
CGATGGGGGCGGGGGGGGGGGGGGGGCGCGCGCCAGGCGGGGCGGGGCGGGGCGAGGGGCGGGGCGGGGC
GAGGCGGAGAGGTGCGGCGGCAGCCAATCAGAGCGGCGCGCTCCGAAAGTTTCCTTTTATGGCGAGGCGG
CGGCGGCGGCGGCCCTATAAAAAGCGAAGCGCGCGGCGGGCGGGAGTCGCTGCGACGCTGCCTTCGCCCC
GTGCCCCGCTCCGCCGCCGCCTCGCGCCGCCCGCCCCGGCTCTGACTGACCGCGTTACTCCCACAGGTGA
GCGGGCGGGACGGCCCTTCTCCTCCGGGCTGTAATTAGCTGAGCAAGAGGTAAGGGTTTAAGGGATGGTT
GGTTGGTGGGGTATTAATGTTTAATTACCTGGAGCACCTGCCTGAAATCACTTTTTTTCAGGTTGGACCG
GTGCCACCATGGACTATAAGGACCACGACGGAGACTACAAGGATCATGATATTGATTACAAAGACGATGA
CGATAAGATGGCCCCAAAGAAGAAGCGGAAGGTCGGTATCCACGGAGTCCCAGCAGCCGACAAGAAGTAC
AGCATCGGCCTGGACATCGGCACCAACTCTGTGGGCTGGGCCGTGATCACCGACGAGTACAAGGTGCCCA
GCAAGAAATTCAAGGTGCTGGGCAACACCGACCGGCACAGCATCAAGAAGAACCTGATCGGAGCCCTGCT
GTTCGACAGCGGCGAAACAGCCGAGGCCACCCGGCTGAAGAGAACCGCCAGAAGAAGATACACCAGACGG
AAGAACCGGATCTGCTATCTGCAAGAGATCTTCAGCAACGAGATGGCCAAGGTGGACGACAGCTTCTTCC
ACAGACTGGAAGAGTCCTTCCTGGTGGAAGAGGATAAGAAGCACGAGCGGCACCCCATCTTCGGCAACAT
CGTGGACGAGGTGGCCTACCACGAGAAGTACCCCACCATCTACCACCTGAGAAAGAAACTGGTGGACAGC
ACCGACAAGGCCGACCTGCGGCTGATCTATCTGGCCCTGGCCCACATGATCAAGTTCCGGGGCCACTTCC
TGATCGAGGGCGACCTGAACCCCGACAACAGCGACGTGGACAAGCTGTTCATCCAGCTGGTGCAGACCTA
CAACCAGCTGTTCGAGGAAAACCCCATCAACGCCAGCGGCGTGGACGCCAAGGCCATCCTGTCTGCCAGA
CTGAGCAAGAGCAGACGGCTGGAAAATCTGATCGCCCAGCTGCCCGGCGAGAAGAAGAATGGCCTGTTCG
GAAACCTGATTGCCCTGAGCCTGGGCCTGACCCCCAACTTCAAGAGCAACTTCGACCTGGCCGAGGATGC
CAAACTGCAGCTGAGCAAGGACACCTACGACGACGACCTGGACAACCTGCTGGCCCAGATCGGCGACCAG
TACGCCGACCTGTTTCTGGCCGCCAAGAACCTGTCCGACGCCATCCTGCTGAGCGACATCCTGAGAGTGA
ACACCGAGATCACCAAGGCCCCCCTGAGCGCCTCTATGATCAAGAGATACGACGAGCACCACCAGGACCT
GACCCTGCTGAAAGCTCTCGTGCGGCAGCAGCTGCCTGAGAAGTACAAAGAGATTTTCTTCGACCAGAGC
AAGAACGGCTACGCCGGCTACATTGACGGCGGAGCCAGCCAGGAAGAGTTCTACAAGTTCATCAAGCCCA
TCCTGGAAAAGATGGACGGCACCGAGGAACTGCTCGTGAAGCTGAACAGAGAGGACCTGCTGCGGAAGCA
GCGGACCTTCGACAACGGCAGCATCCCCCACCAGATCCACCTGGGAGAGCTGCACGCCATTCTGCGGCGG
CAGGAAGATTTTTACCCATTCCTGAAGGACAACCGGGAAAAGATCGAGAAGATCCTGACCTTCCGCATCC
CCTACTACGTGGGCCCTCTGGCCAGGGGAAACAGCAGATTCGCCTGGATGACCAGAAAGAGCGAGGAAAC
CATCACCCCCTGGAACTTCGAGGAAGTGGTGGACAAGGGCGCTTCCGCCCAGAGCTTCATCGAGCGGATG
ACCAACTTCGATAAGAACCTGCCCAACGAGAAGGTGCTGCCCAAGCACAGCCTGCTGTACGAGTACTTCA
CCGTGTATAACGAGCTGACCAAAGTGAAATACGTGACCGAGGGAATGAGAAAGCCCGCCTTCCTGAGCGG
CGAGCAGAAAAAGGCCATCGTGGACCTGCTGTTCAAGACCAACCGGAAAGTGACCGTGAAGCAGCTGAAA
GAGGACTACTTCAAGAAAATCGAGTGCTTCGACTCCGTGGAAATCTCCGGCGTGGAAGATCGGTTCAACG
CCTCCCTGGGCACATACCACGATCTGCTGAAAATTATCAAGGACAAGGACTTCCTGGACAATGAGGAAAA
CGAGGACATTCTGGAAGATATCGTGCTGACCCTGACACTGTTTGAGGACAGAGAGATGATCGAGGAACGG
CTGAAAACCTATGCCCACCTGTTCGACGACAAAGTGATGAAGCAGCTGAAGCGGCGGAGATACACCGGCT
GGGGCAGGCTGAGCCGGAAGCTGATCAACGGCATCCGGGACAAGCAGTCCGGCAAGACAATCCTGGATTT
CCTGAAGTCCGACGGCTTCGCCAACAGAAACTTCATGCAGCTGATCCACGACGACAGCCTGACCTTTAAA
GAGGACATCCAGAAAGCCCAGGTGTCCGGCCAGGGCGATAGCCTGCACGAGCACATTGCCAATCTGGCCG
GCAGCCCCGCCATTAAGAAGGGCATCCTGCAGACAGTGAAGGTGGTGGACGAGCTCGTGAAAGTGATGGG
CCGGCACAAGCCCGAGAACATCGTGATCGAAATGGCCAGAGAGAACCAGACCACCCAGAAGGGACAGAAG
AACAGCCGCGAGAGAATGAAGCGGATCGAAGAGGGCATCAAAGAGCTGGGCAGCCAGATCCTGAAAGAAC
ACCCCGTGGAAAACACCCAGCTGCAGAACGAGAAGCTGTACCTGTACTACCTGCAGAATGGGCGGGATAT
GTACGTGGACCAGGAACTGGACATCAACCGGCTGTCCGACTACGATGTGGACCATATCGTGCCTCAGAGC
TTTCTGAAGGACGACTCCATCGACAACAAGGTGCTGACCAGAAGCGACAAGAACCGGGGCAAGAGCGACA
ACGTGCCCTCCGAAGAGGTCGTGAAGAAGATGAAGAACTACTGGCGGCAGCTGCTGAACGCCAAGCTGAT
TACCCAGAGAAAGTTCGACAATCTGACCAAGGCCGAGAGAGGCGGCCTGAGCGAACTGGATAAGGCCGGC
TTCATCAAGAGACAGCTGGTGGAAACCCGGCAGATCACAAAGCACGTGGCACAGATCCTGGACTCCCGGA
TGAACACTAAGTACGACGAGAATGACAAGCTGATCCGGGAAGTGAAAGTGATCACCCTGAAGTCCAAGCT
GGTGTCCGATTTCCGGAAGGATTTCCAGTTTTACAAAGTGCGCGAGATCAACAACTACCACCACGCCCAC
GACGCCTACCTGAACGCCGTCGTGGGAACCGCCCTGATCAAAAAGTACCCTAAGCTGGAAAGCGAGTTCG
TGTACGGCGACTACAAGGTGTACGACGTGCGGAAGATGATCGCCAAGAGCGAGCAGGAAATCGGCAAGGC
TACCGCCAAGTACTTCTTCTACAGCAACATCATGAACTTTTTCAAGACCGAGATTACCCTGGCCAACGGC
GAGATCCGGAAGCGGCCTCTGATCGAGACAAACGGCGAAACCGGGGAGATCGTGTGGGATAAGGGCCGGG
ATTTTGCCACCGTGCGGAAAGTGCTGAGCATGCCCCAAGTGAATATCGTGAAAAAGACCGAGGTGCAGAC
AGGCGGCTTCAGCAAAGAGTCTATCCTGCCCAAGAGGAACAGCGATAAGCTGATCGCCAGAAAGAAGGAC
TGGGACCCTAAGAAGTACGGCGGCTTCGACAGCCCCACCGTGGCCTATTCTGTGCTGGTGGTGGCCAAAG
TGGAAAAGGGCAAGTCCAAGAAACTGAAGAGTGTGAAAGAGCTGCTGGGGATCACCATCATGGAAAGAAG
CAGCTTCGAGAAGAATCCCATCGACTTTCTGGAAGCCAAGGGCTACAAAGAAGTGAAAAAGGACCTGATC
ATCAAGCTGCCTAAGTACTCCCTGTTCGAGCTGGAAAACGGCCGGAAGAGAATGCTGGCCTCTGCCGGCG
AACTGCAGAAGGGAAACGAACTGGCCCTGCCCTCCAAATATGTGAACTTCCTGTACCTGGCCAGCCACTA
TGAGAAGCTGAAGGGCTCCCCCGAGGATAATGAGCAGAAACAGCTGTTTGTGGAACAGCACAAGCACTAC
CTGGACGAGATCATCGAGCAGATCAGCGAGTTCTCCAAGAGAGTGATCCTGGCCGACGCTAATCTGGACA
AAGTGCTGTCCGCCTACAACAAGCACCGGGATAAGCCCATCAGAGAGCAGGCCGAGAATATCATCCACCT
GTTTACCCTGACCAATCTGGGAGCCCCTGCCGCCTTCAAGTACTTTGACACCACCATCGACCGGAAGAGG
TACACCAGCACCAAAGAGGTGCTGGACGCCACCCTGATCCACCAGAGCATCACCGGCCTGTACGAGACAC
GGATCGACCTGTCTCAGCTGGGAGGCGACAAAAGGCCGGCGGCCACGAAAAAGGCCGGCCAGGCAAAAAA
GAAAAAGGAATTCGGCAGTGGAGAGGGCAGAGGAAGTCTGCTAACATGCGGTGACGTCGAGGAGAATCCT
GGCCCAGTGAGCAAGGGCGAGGAGCTGTTCACCGGGGTGGTGCCCATCCTGGTCGAGCTGGACGGCGACG
TAAACGGCCACAAGTTCAGCGTGTCCGGCGAGGGCGAGGGCGATGCCACCTACGGCAAGCTGACCCTGAA
GTTCATCTGCACCACCGGCAAGCTGCCCGTGCCCTGGCCCACCCTCGTGACCACCCTGACCTACGGCGTG
CAGTGCTTCAGCCGCTACCCCGACCACATGAAGCAGCACGACTTCTTCAAGTCCGCCATGCCCGAAGGCT
ACGTCCAGGAGCGCACCATCTTCTTCAAGGACGACGGCAACTACAAGACCCGCGCCGAGGTGAAGTTCGA
GGGCGACACCCTGGTGAACCGCATCGAGCTGAAGGGCATCGACTTCAAGGAGGACGGCAACATCCTGGGG
CACAAGCTGGAGTACAACTACAACAGCCACAACGTCTATATCATGGCCGACAAGCAGAAGAACGGCATCA
AGGTGAACTTCAAGATCCGCCACAACATCGAGGACGGCAGCGTGCAGCTCGCCGACCACTACCAGCAGAA
CACCCCCATCGGCGACGGCCCCGTGCTGCTGCCCGACAACCACTACCTGAGCACCCAGTCCGCCCTGAGC
AAAGACCCCAACGAGAAGCGCGATCACATGGTCCTGCTGGAGTTCGTGACCGCCGCCGGGATCACTCTCG
GCATGGACGAGCTGTACAAGGAATTCTAACTAGAGCTCGCTGATCAGCCTCGACTGTGCCTTCTAGTTGC
CAGCCATCTGTTGTTTGCCCCTCCCCCGTGCCTTCCTTGACCCTGGAAGGTGCCACTCCCACTGTCCTTT
CCTAATAAAATGAGGAAATTGCATCGCATTGTCTGAGTAGGTGTCATTCTATTCTGGGGGGTGGGGTGGG
GCAGGACAGCAAGGGGGAGGATTGGGAAGAGAATAGCAGGCATGCTGGGGAGCGGCCGCAGGAACCCCTA
GTGATGGAGTTGGCCACTCCCTCTCTGCGCGCTCGCTCGCTCACTGAGGCCGGGCGACCAAAGGTCGCCC
GACGCCCGGGCTTTGCCCGGGCGGCCTCAGTGAGCGAGCGAGCGCGCAGCTGCCTGCAGGGGCGCCTGAT
GCGGTATTTTCTCCTTACGCATCTGTGCGGTATTTCACACCGCATA
[142 nt withheld, positions 6767-6908]
C
[141 nt withheld, positions 6910-7050]
CCTTTGACGTTGGAGTCCACGTTCTTT
[37 nt withheld, positions 7078-7114]
ACCCTATCTCGGGCTATTCTTTTGATTTATAAGGGATTTTGCCGATTTCGGCCTATTGGTTAAAAAATGA
GCTGATTTAACAAAAATTTAACGCGAATTTTAACAAAATATTAACGTTTACAATTTTATGGTGCACTCTC
AGTACAATCTGCTCTGATGCCGCATAGTTAAGCCAGCCCCGACACCCGCCAACACCCGCTGACGCGCCCT
GACGGGCTTGTCTGCTCCCGGCATCCGCTTACAGACAAGCTGTGACCGTCTCCGGGAGCTGCATGTGTCA
GAGGTTTTCACCGTCATCACCGAAACGCGCGAGACGAAAGGGCCTCGTGATACGCCTATTTTTATAGGTT
AATGTCATGATAATAATGGTTTCTTAGACGTCAGGTGGCACTTTTCGGGGAAATGTGCGCGGAACCCCTA
TTTGTTTATTTTTCTAAATACATTCAAATATGTATCCGCTCATGAGACAATAACCCTGATAAATGCTTCA
ATAATATTGAAAAAGGAAGAGTATGAGTATTCAACATTTCCGTGTCGCCCTTATTCCCTTTTTTGCGGCA
TTTTGCCTTCCTGTTTTTGCTCACCCAGAAACGCTGGTGAAAGTAAAAGATGCTGAAGATCAGTTGGGTG
CACGAGTGGGTTACATCGAACTGGATCTCAACAGCGGTAAGATCCTTGAGAGTTTTCGCCCCGAAGAACG
TTTTCCAATGATGAGCACTTTTAAAGTTCTGCTATGTGGCGCGGTATTATCCCGTATTGACGCCGGGCAA
GAGCAACTCGGTCGCCGCATACACTATTCTCAGAATGACTTGGTTGAGTACTCACCAGTCACAGAAAAGC
ATCTTACGGATGGCATGACAGTAAGAGAATTATGCAGTGCTGCCATAACCATGAGTGATAACACTGCGGC
CAACTTACTTCTGACAACGATCGGAGGACCGAAGGAGCTAACCGCTTTTTTGCACAACATGGGGGATCAT
GTAACTCGCCTTGATCGTTGGGAACCGGAGCTGAATGAAGCCATACCAAACGACGAGCGTGACACCACGA
TGCCTGTAGCAATGGCAACAACGTTGCGCAAACTATTAACTGGCGAACTACTTACTCTAGCTTCCCGGCA
ACAATTAATAGACTGGATGGAGGCGGATAAAGTTGCAGGACCACTTCTGCGCTCGGCCCTTCCGGCTGGC
TGGTTTATTGCTGATAAATCTGGAGCCGGTGAGCGTGGAAGCCGCGGTATCATTGCAGCACTGGGGCCAG
ATGGTAAGCCCTCCCGTATCGTAGTTATCTACACGACGGGGAGTCAGGCAACTATGGATGAACGAAATAG
ACAGATCGCTGAGATAGGTGCCTCACTGATTAAGCATTGGTAACTGTCAGACCAAGTTTACTCATATATA
CTTTAGATTGATTTAAAACTTCATTTTTAATTTAAAAGGATCTAGGTGAAGATCCTTTTTGATAATCTCA
TGACCAAAATCCCTTAACGTGAGTTTTCGTTCCACTGAGCGTCAGACCCCGTAGAAAAGATCAAAGGATC
TTCTTGAGATCCTTTTTTTCTGCGCGTAATCTGCTGCTTGCAAACAAAAAAACCACCGCTACCAGCGGTG
GTTTGTTTGCCGGATCAAGAGCTACCAACTCTTTTTCCGAAGGTAACTGGCTTCAGCAGAGCGCAGATAC
CAAATACTGTCCTTCTAGTGTAGCCGTAGTTAGGCCACCACTTCAAGAACTCTGTAGCACCGCCTACATA
CCTCGCTCTGCTAATCCTGTTACCAGTGGCTGCTGCCAGTGGCGATAAGTCGTGTCTTACCGGGTTGGAC
TCAAGACGATAGTTACCGGATAAGGCGCAGCGGTCGGGCTGAACGGGGGGTTCGTGCACACAGCCCAGCT
TGGAGCGAACGACCTACACCGAACTGAGATACCTACAGCGTGAGCTATGAGAAAGCGCCACGCTTCCCGA
AGGGAGAAAGGCGGACAGGTATCCGGTAAGCGGCAGGGTCGGAACAGGAGAGCGCACGAGGGAGCTTCCA
GGGGGAAACGCCTGGTATCTTTATAGTCCTGTCGGGTTTCGCCACCTCTGACTTGAGCGTCGATTTTTGT
GATGCTCGTCAGGGGGGCGGAGCCTATGGAAAAACGCCAGCAACGCGGCCTTTTTACGGTTCCTGGCCTT
TTGCTGGCC
