>Addgene plasmid #86334 | PX458_GATAD2A_2 | addgene partial sequence | sequence record 170874 | Addgene Partial NGS Result
GACTATAAGGACCACGACGGAGACTACAAGGATCATGATATTGATTACAAAGACGATGACGATAAGATGG
CCCCAAAGAAGAAGCGGAAGGTCGGTATCCACGGAGTCCCAGCAGCCGACAAGAAGTACAGCATCGGCCT
GGACATCGGCACCAACTCTGTGGGCTGGGCCGTGATCACCGACGAGTACAAGGTGCCCAGCAAGAAATTC
AAGGTGCTGGGCAACACCGACCGGCACAGCATCAAGAAGAACCTGATCGGAGCCCTGCTGTTCGACAGCG
GCGAAACAGCCGAGGCCACCCGGCTGAAGAGAACCGCCAGAAGAAGATACACCAGACGGAAGAACCGGAT
CTGCTATCTGCAAGAGATCTTCAGCAACGAGATGGCCAAGGTGGACGACAGCTTCTTCCACAGACTGGAA
GAGTCCTTCCTGGTGGAAGAGGATAAGAAGCACGAGCGGCACCCCATCTTCGGCAACATCGTGGACGAGG
TGGCCTACCACGAGAAGTACCCCACCATCTACCACCTGAGAAAGAAACTGGTGGACAGCACCGACAAGGC
CGACCTGCGGCTGATCTATCTGGCCCTGGCCCACATGATCAAGTTCCGGGGCCACTTCCTGATCGAGGGC
GACCTGAACCCCGACAACAGCGACGTGGACAAGCTGTTCATCCAGCTGGTGCAGACCTACAACCAGCTGT
TCGAGGAAAACCCCATCAACGCCAGCGGCGTGGACGCCAAGGCCATCCTGTCTGCCAGACTGAGCAAGAG
CAGACGGCTGGAAAATCTGATCGCCCAGCTGCCCGGCGAGAAGAAGAATGGCCTGTTCGGAAACCTGATT
GCCCTGAGCCTGGGCCTGACCCCCAACTTCAAGAGCAACTTCGACCTGGCCGAGGATGCCAAACTGCAGC
TGAGCAAGGACACCTACGACGACGACCTGGACAACCTGCTGGCCCAGATCGGCGACCAGTACGCCGACCT
GTTTCTGGCCGCCAAGAACCTGTCCGACGCCATCCTGCTGAGCGACATCCTGAGAGTGAACACCGAGATC
ACCAAGGCCCCCCTGAGCGCCTCTATGATCAAGAGATACGACGAGCACCACCAGGACCTGACCCTGCTGA
AAGCTCTCGTGCGGCAGCAGCTGCCTGAGAAGTACAAAGAGATTTTCTTCGACCAGAGCAAGAACGGCTA
CGCCGGCTACATTGACGGCGGAGCCAGCCAGGAAGAGTTCTACAAGTTCATCAAGCCCATCCTGGAAAAG
ATGGACGGCACCGAGGAACTGCTCGTGAAGCTGAACAGAGAGGACCTGCTGCGGAAGCAGCGGACCTTCG
ACAACGGCAGCATCCCCCACCAGATCCACCTGGGAGAGCTGCACGCCATTCTGCGGCGGCAGGAAGATTT
TTACCCATTCCTGAAGGACAACCGGGAAAAGATCGAGAAGATCCTGACCTTCCGCATCCCCTACTACGTG
GGCCCTCTGGCCAGGGGAAACAGCAGATTCGCCTGGATGACCAGAAAGAGCGAGGAAACCATCACCCCCT
GGAACTTCGAGGAAGTGGTGGACAAGGGCGCTTCCGCCCAGAGCTTCATCGAGCGGATGACCAACTTCGA
TAAGAACCTGCCCAACGAGAAGGTGCTGCCCAAGCACAGCCTGCTGTACGAGTACTTCACCGTGTATAAC
GAGCTGACCAAAGTGAAATACGTGACCGAGGGAATGAGAAAGCCCGCCTTCCTGAGCGGCGAGCAGAAAA
AGGCCATCGTGGACCTGCTGTTCAAGACCAACCGGAAAGTGACCGTGAAGCAGCTGAAAGAGGACTACTT
CAAGAAAATCGAGTGCTTCGACTCCGTGGAAATCTCCGGCGTGGAAGATCGGTTCAACGCCTCCCTGGGC
ACATACCACGATCTGCTGAAAATTATCAAGGACAAGGACTTCCTGGACAATGAGGAAAACGAGGACATTC
TGGAAGATATCGTGCTGACCCTGACACTGTTTGAGGACAGAGAGATGATCGAGGAACGGCTGAAAACCTA
TGCCCACCTGTTCGACGACAAAGTGATGAAGCAGCTGAAGCGGCGGAGATACACCGGCTGGGGCAGGCTG
AGCCGGAAGCTGATCAACGGCATCCGGGACAAGCAGTCCGGCAAGACAATCCTGGATTTCCTGAAGTCCG
ACGGCTTCGCCAACAGAAACTTCATGCAGCTGATCCACGACGACAGCCTGACCTTTAAAGAGGACATCCA
GAAAGCCCAGGTGTCCGGCCAGGGCGATAGCCTGCACGAGCACATTGCCAATCTGGCCGGCAGCCCCGCC
ATTAAGAAGGGCATCCTGCAGACAGTGAAGGTGGTGGACGAGCTCGTGAAAGTGATGGGCCGGCACAAGC
CCGAGAACATCGTGATCGAAATGGCCAGAGAGAACCAGACCACCCAGAAGGGACAGAAGAACAGCCGCGA
GAGAATGAAGCGGATCGAAGAGGGCATCAAAGAGCTGGGCAGCCAGATCCTGAAAGAACACCCCGTGGAA
AACACCCAGCTGCAGAACGAGAAGCTGTACCTGTACTACCTGCAGAATGGGCGGGATATGTACGTGGACC
AGGAACTGGACATCAACCGGCTGTCCGACTACGATGTGGACCATATCGTGCCTCAGAGCTTTCTGAAGGA
CGACTCCATCGACAACAAGGTGCTGACCAGAAGCGACAAGAACCGGGGCAAGAGCGACAACGTGCCCTCC
GAAGAGGTCGTGAAGAAGATGAAGAACTACTGGCGGCAGCTGCTGAACGCCAAGCTGATTACCCAGAGAA
AGTTCGACAATCTGACCAAGGCCGAGAGAGGCGGCCTGAGCGAACTGGATAAGGCCGGCTTCATCAAGAG
ACAGCTGGTGGAAACCCGGCAGATCACAAAGCACGTGGCACAGATCCTGGACTCCCGGATGAACACTAAG
TACGACGAGAATGACAAGCTGATCCGGGAAGTGAAAGTGATCACCCTGAAGTCCAAGCTGGTGTCCGATT
TCCGGAAGGATTTCCAGTTTTACAAAGTGCGCGAGATCAACAACTACCACCACGCCCACGACGCCTACCT
GAACGCCGTCGTGGGAACCGCCCTGATCAAAAAGTACCCTAAGCTGGAAAGCGAGTTCGTGTACGGCGAC
TACAAGGTGTACGACGTGCGGAAGATGATCGCCAAGAGCGAGCAGGAAATCGGCAAGGCTACCGCCAAGT
ACTTCTTCTACAGCAACATCATGAACTTTTTCAAGACCGAGATTACCCTGGCCAACGGCGAGATCCGGAA
GCGGCCTCTGATCGAGACAAACGGCGAAACCGGGGAGATCGTGTGGGATAAGGGCCGGGATTTTGCCACC
GTGCGGAAAGTGCTGAGCATGCCCCAAGTGAATATCGTGAAAAAGACCGAGGTGCAGACAGGCGGCTTCA
GCAAAGAGTCTATCCTGCCCAAGAGGAACAGCGATAAGCTGATCGCCAGAAAGAAGGACTGGGACCCTAA
GAAGTACGGCGGCTTCGACAGCCCCACCGTGGCCTATTCTGTGCTGGTGGTGGCCAAAGTGGAAAAGGGC
AAGTCCAAGAAACTGAAGAGTGTGAAAGAGCTGCTGGGGATCACCATCATGGAAAGAAGCAGCTTCGAGA
AGAATCCCATCGACTTTCTGGAAGCCAAGGGCTACAAAGAAGTGAAAAAGGACCTGATCATCAAGCTGCC
TAAGTACTCCCTGTTCGAGCTGGAAAACGGCCGGAAGAGAATGCTGGCCTCTGCCGGCGAACTGCAGAAG
GGAAACGAACTGGCCCTGCCCTCCAAATATGTGAACTTCCTGTACCTGGCCAGCCACTATGAGAAGCTGA
AGGGCTCCCCCGAGGATAATGAGCAGAAACAGCTGTTTGTGGAACAGCACAAGCACTACCTGGACGAGAT
CATCGAGCAGATCAGCGAGTTCTCCAAGAGAGTGATCCTGGCCGACGCTAATCTGGACAAAGTGCTGTCC
GCCTACAACAAGCACCGGGATAAGCCCATCAGAGAGCAGGCCGAGAATATCATCCACCTGTTTACCCTGA
CCAATCTGGGAGCCCCTGCCGCCTTCAAGTACTTTGACACCACCATCGACCGGAAGAGGTACACCAGCAC
CAAAGAGGTGCTGGACGCCACCCTGATCCACCAGAGCATCACCGGCCTGTACGAGACACGGATCGACCTG
TCTCAGCTGGGAGGCGACAAAAGGCCGGCGGCCACGAAAAAGGCCGGCCAGGCAAAAAAGAAAAAGGAAT
TCGGCAGTGGAGAGGGCAGAGGAAGTCTGCTAACATGCGGTGACGTCGAGGAGAATCCTGGCCCAGTGAG
CAAGGGCGAGGAGCTGTTCACCGGGGTGGTGCCCATCCTGGTCGAGCTGGACGGCGACGTAAACGGCCAC
AAGTTCAGCGTGTCCGGCGAGGGCGAGGGCGATGCCACCTACGGCAAGCTGACCCTGAAGTTCATCTGCA
CCACCGGCAAGCTGCCCGTGCCCTGGCCCACCCTCGTGACCACCCTGACCTACGGCGTGCAGTGCTTCAG
CCGCTACCCCGACCACATGAAGCAGCACGACTTCTTCAAGTCCGCCATGCCCGAAGGCTACGTCCAGGAG
CGCACCATCTTCTTCAAGGACGACGGCAACTACAAGACCCGCGCCGAGGTGAAGTTCGAGGGCGACACCC
TGGTGAACCGCATCGAGCTGAAGGGCATCGACTTCAAGGAGGACGGCAACATCCTGGGGCACAAGCTGGA
GTACAACTACAACAGCCACAACGTCTATATCATGGCCGACAAGCAGAAGAACGGCATCAAGGTGAACTTC
AAGATCCGCCACAACATCGAGGACGGCAGCGTGCAGCTCGCCGACCACTACCAGCAGAACACCCCCATCG
GCGACGGCCCCGTGCTGCTGCCCGACAACCACTACCTGAGCACCCAGTCCGCCCTGAGCAAAGACCCCAA
CGAGAAGCGCGATCACATGGTCCTGCTGGAGTTCGTGACCGCCGCCGGGATCACTCTCGGCATGGACGAG
CTGTACAAGGAATTCTAACTAGAGCTCGCTGATCAGCCTCGACTGTGCCTTCTAGTTGCCAGCCATCTGT
TGTTTGCCCCTCCCCCGTGCCTTCCTTGACCCTGGAAGGTGCCACTCCCACTGTCCTTTCCTAATAAAAT
GAGGAAATTGCATCGCATTGTCTGAGTAGGTGTCATTCTATTCTGGGGGGTGGGGTGGGGCAGGACAGCA
AGGGGGAGGATTGGGAAGAGAATAGCAGGCATGCTGGGGAGCGGCCGCAGGAACCCCTAGTGATGGAGTT
GGCCACTCCCTCTCTGCGCGCTCGCTCGCTCACTGAGGCCGGGCGACCAAAGGTCGCCCGACGCCCGGGC
TTTGCCCGGGCGGCCTCAGTGAGCGAGCGAGCGCGCAGCTGCCTGCAGGGGCGCCTGATGCGGTATTTTC
TCCTTACGCATCTGTGCGGTATTTCACACCGCATA
[95 nt withheld, positions 5496-5590]
T
[46 nt withheld, positions 5592-5637]
C
[141 nt withheld, positions 5639-5779]
CCTTTGACGTTGGAGTCCACGTTCTTT
[37 nt withheld, positions 5807-5843]
ACTCTATCTCGGGCTATTCTTTTGATTTATAAGGGATTTTGCCGATTTCGGTCTATTGGTTAAAAAATGA
GCTGATTTAACAAAAATTTAACGCGAATTTTAACAAAATATTAACGTTTACAATTTTATGGTGCACTCTC
AGTACAATCTGCTCTGATGCCGCATAGTTAAGCCAGCCCCGACACCCGCCAACACCCGCTGACGCGCCCT
GACGGGCTTGTCTGCTCCCGGCATCCGCTTACAGACAAGCTGTGACCGTCTCCGGGAGCTGCATGTGTCA
GAGGTTTTCACCGTCATCACCGAAACGCGCGAGACGAAAGGGCCTCGTGATACGCCTATTTTTATAGGTT
AATGTCATGATAATAATGGTTTCTTAGACGTCAGGTGGCACTTTTCGGGGAAATGTGCGCGGAACCCCTA
TTTGTTTATTTTTCTAAATACATTCAAATATGTATCCGCTCATGAGACAATAACCCTGATAAATGCTTCA
ATAATATTGAAAAAGGAAGAGTATGAGTATTCAACATTTCCGTGTCGCCCTTATTCCCTTTTTTGCGGCA
TTTTGCCTTCCTGTTTTTGCTCACCCAGAAACGCTGGTGAAAGTAAAAGATGCTGAAGATCAGTTGGGTG
CACGAGTGGGTTACATCGAACTGGATCTCAACAGCGGTAAGATCCTTGAGAGTTTTCGCCCCGAAGAACG
TTTTCCAATGATGAGCACTTTTAAAGTTCTGCTATGTGGCGCGGTATTATCCCGTATTGACGCCGGGCAA
GAGCAACTCGGTCGCCGCATACACTATTCTCAGAATGACTTGGTTGAGTACTCACCAGTCACAGAAAAGC
ATCTTACGGATGGCATGACAGTAAGAGAATTATGCAGTGCTGCCATAACCATGAGTGATAACACTGCGGC
CAACTTACTTCTGACAACGATCGGAGGACCGAAGGAGCTAACCGCTTTTTTGCACAACATGGGGGATCAT
GTAACTCGCCTTGATCGTTGGGAACCGGAGCTGAATGAAGCCATACCAAACGACGAGCGTGACACCACGA
TGCCTGTAGCAATGGCAACAACGTTGCGCAAACTATTAACTGGCGAACTACTTACTCTAGCTTCCCGGCA
ACAATTAATAGACTGGATGGAGGCGGATAAAGTTGCAGGACCACTTCTGCGCTCGGCCCTTCCGGCTGGC
TGGTTTATTGCTGATAAATCTGGAGCCGGTGAGCGTGGAAGCCGCGGTATCATTGCAGCACTGGGGCCAG
ATGGTAAGCCCTCCCGTATCGTAGTTATCTACACGACGGGGAGTCAGGCAACTATGGATGAACGAAATAG
ACAGATCGCTGAGATAGGTGCCTCACTGATTAAGCATTGGTAACTGTCAGACCAAGTTTACTCATATATA
CTTTAGATTGATTTAAAACTTCATTTTTAATTTAAAAGGATCTAGGTGAAGATCCTTTTTGATAATCTCA
TGACCAAAATCCCTTAACGTGAGTTTTCGTTCCACTGAGCGTCAGACCCCGTAGAAAAGATCAAAGGATC
TTCTTGAGATCCTTTTTTTCTGCGCGTAATCTGCTGCTTGCAAACAAAAAAACCACCGCTACCAGCGGTG
GTTTGTTTGCCGGATCAAGAGCTACCAACTCTTTTTCCGAAGGTAACTGGCTTCAGCAGAGCGCAGATAC
CAAATACTGTTCTTCTAGTGTAGCCGTAGTTAGGCCACCACTTCAAGAACTCTGTAGCACCGCCTACATA
CCTCGCTCTGCTAATCCTGTTACCAGTGGCTGCTGCCAGTGGCGATAAGTCGTGTCTTACCGGGTTGGAC
TCAAGACGATAGTTACCGGATAAGGCGCAGCGGTCGGGCTGAACGGGGGGTTCGTGCACACAGCCCAGCT
TGGAGCGAACGACCTACACCGAACTGAGATACCTACAGCGTGAGCTATGAGAAAGCGCCACGCTTCCCGA
AGGGAGAAAGGCGGACAGGTATCCGGTAAGCGGCAGGGTCGGAACAGGAGAGCGCACGAGGGAGCTTCCA
GGGGGAAACGCCTGGTATCTTTATAGTCCTGTCGGGTTTCGCCACCTCTGACTTGAGCGTCGATTTTTGT
GATGCTCGTCAGGGGGGCGGAGCCTATGGAAAAACGCCAGCAACGCGGCCTTTTTACGGTTCCTGGCCTT
TTGCTGGCCTTTTGCTCACATGTGAGGGCCTATTTCCCATGATTCCTTCATATTTGCATATACGATACAA
GGCTGTTAGAGAGATAATTGGAATTAATTTGACTGTAAACACAAAGATATTAGTACAAAATACGTGACGT
AGAAAGTAATAATTTCTTGGGTAGTTTGCAGTTTTAAAATTATGTTTTAAAATGGACTATCATATGCTTA
CCGTAACTTGAAAGTATTTCGATTTCTTGGCTTTATATATCTTGTGGAAAGGACGAAACACCGAGGGAGC
CCGTCTTCCACGGTTTTAGAGCTAGAAATAGCAAGTTAAAATAAGGCTAGTCCGTTATCAACTTGAAAAA
GTGGCACCGAGTCGGTGCTTTTTTGTTTTAGAGCTAGAAATAGCAAGTTAAAATAAGGCTAGTCCGTTTT
TAGCGCGTGCGCCAATTCTGCAGACAAATGGCTCTAGAGGTACC
